>Addgene plasmid #39410 | TAL2052 | depositor partial sequence | sequence record 49712 | TAL2052 sequence 1436 bps
GAACCTGACCCCAGACCAGGTAGTCGCAATCGCGAACAATAATGGGGGAAAGCAAGCCCTGGAAACCGTG
CAAAGGTTGTTGCCGGTCCTTTGTCAAGACCACGGCCTTACACCGGAGCAAGTCGTGGCCATTGCATCCC
ACGACGGTGGCAAACAGGCTCTTGAGACGGTTCAGAGACTTCTCCCAGTTCTCTGTCAAGCCCACGGGCT
GACTCCCGATCAAGTTGTAGCGATTGCGTCGCATGACGGAGGGAAACAAGCATTGGAGACTGTCCAACGG
CTCCTTCCCGTGTTGTGTCAAGCCCACGGTTTGACGCCTGCACAAGTGGTCGCCATCGCCAGCCATGATG
GCGGTAAGCAGGCGCTGGAAACAGTACAGCGCCTGCTGCCTGTACTGTGCCAGGATCATGGACTGACCCC
AGACCAGGTAGTCGCAATCGCGTCGAACATTGGGGGAAAGCAAGCCCTGGAAACCGTGCAAAGGTTGTTG
CCGGTCCTTTGTCAAGACCACGGCCTTACACCGGAGCAAGTCGTGGCCATTGCAAGCAATGGGGGTGGCA
AACAGGCTCTTGAGACGGTTCAGAGACTTCTCCCAGTTCTCTGTCAAGCCCACGGGCTGACTCCCGATCA
AGTTGTAGCGATTGCGTCGCATGACGGAGGGAAACAAGCATTGGAGACTGTCCAACGGCTCCTTCCCGTG
TTGTGTCAAGCCCACGGTTTGACGCCTGCACAAGTGGTCGCCATCGCCAGCCATGATGGCGGTAAGCAGG
CGCTGGAAACAGTACAGCGCCTGCTGCCTGTACTGTGCCAGGATCATGGACTGACCCCAGACCAGGTAGT
CGCAATCGCGTCAAACGGAGGGGGAAAGCAAGCCCTGGAAACCGTGCAAAGGTTGTTGCCGGTCCTTTGT
CAAGACCACGGCCTTACACCGGAGCAAGTCGTGGCCATTGCAAATAATAACGGTGGCAAACAGGCTCTTG
AGACGGTTCAGAGACTTCTCCCAGTTCTCTGTCAAGCCCACGGGCTGACTCCCGATCAAGTTGTAGCGAT
TGCGAATAACAATGGAGGGAAACAAGCATTGGAGACTGTCCAACGGCTCCTTCCCGTGTTGTGTCAAGCC
CACGGTTTGACGCCTGCACAAGTGGTCGCCATCGCCTCGAATGGCGGCGGTAAGCAGGCGCTGGAAACAG
TACAGCGCCTGCTGCCTGTACTGTGCCAGGATCATGGACTGACCCCAGACCAGGTAGTCGCAATCGCGTC
ACATGACGGGGGAAAGCAAGCCCTGGAAACCGTGCAAAGGTTGTTGCCGGTCCTTTGTCAAGACCACGGC
CTTACACCGGAGCAAGTCGTGGCCATTGCAAATAATAACGGTGGCAAACAGGCTCTTGAGACGGTTCAGA
GACTTCTCCCAGTTCTCTGTCAAGCCCACGGGCTGA
