>Addgene plasmid #39410 | TAL2052 | addgene partial sequence | sequence record 52885 | JDS-TALEN-F 5'-TAGGGGTCGGTAAACAGTGG-3'
GCGCTGCTGACTGTGGCGGGTGAGCTTAGGGGGCCTCCGCTCCAGCTCGACACCGGGCAGCTGCTGAAGA
TCGCGAAGAGAGGGGGAGTAACAGCGGTAGAGGCAGTGCACGCCTGGCGCAATGCGCTCACCGGGGCCCC
CTTGAACCTGACCCCAGACCAGGTAGTCGCAATCGCGAACAATAATGGGGGAAAGCAAGCCCTGGAAACC
GTGCAAAGGTTGTTGCCGGTCCTTTGTCAAGACCACGGCCTTACACCGGAGCAAGTCGTGGCCATTGCAT
CCCACGACGGTGGCAAACAGGCTCTTGAGACGGTTCAGAGACTTCTCCCAGTTCTCTGTCAAGCCCACGG
GCTGACTCCCGATCAAGTTGTAGCGATTGCGTCGCATGACGGAGGGAAACAAGCATTGGAGACTGTCCAA
CGGCTCCTTCCCGTGTTGTGTCAAGCCCACGGTTTGACGCCTGCACAAGTGGTCGCCATCGCCAGCCATG
ATGGCGGTAAGCAGGCGCTGGAAACAGTACAGCGCCTGCTGCCTGTACTGTGCCAGGATCATGGACTGAC
CCCAGACCAGGTAGTCGCAATCGCGTCGAACATTGGGGGAAAGCAAGCCCTGGAAACCGTGCAAAGGTTG
TTGCCGGTCCTTTGTCAAGACCACGGCCTTACACCGGAGCAAGTCGTGGCCATTGCAAGCAATGGGGGTG
GCAAACAGGCTCTTGAGACGGTTCAGAGACTTCTCCCAGTTCTCTGTCAAGCCCACGGGCTGACTCCCGA
TCAAGTTGTAGCGATTGCGTCGCATGACGGAGGGAAACAAGCATTGGAGACTGTCCAACGGCTCCTTCCC
GTGTTGTGTCAAGCCCACGGTTTGACGCCTGCACAAGTGGTCGCCATCGCCAGCCATGATGGCGGTAAGC
AGGCGCTGGAAACAGTACAGCGCCTGCTGCCTGTACTGTGC
