[The description below was written by a language model from this plasmid's Addgene catalogue record.]
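Description:
TAL2052 is a mammalian expression plasmid encoding the left monomer of a TALEN pair directed against the eGFP reporter gene (insert name eGFP-TALEN-27-Left). It is built on JDS70, a roughly 6.4 kb TALEN expression backbone, into which a 1,436 bp array of TAL effector repeats was cloned through BsmBI sites that were destroyed in the process. BsmBI is a type IIS enzyme, which allows a seamless in-frame junction between the repeat array and the flanking backbone-encoded protein segments. The plasmid is maintained in E. coli at high copy number under ampicillin selection. No feature table accompanies the record, so the origin of replication, polyadenylation signal and other backbone elements are not individually documented.

Expression is driven by the CMV promoter, and the vector type also lists T7, indicating that a T7 promoter is present and could support in vitro transcription of the coding sequence. The backbone supplies an N-terminal 3X FLAG tag for detection and a C-terminal wild-type FokI nuclease domain, so the translated product is a FLAG-tagged TAL effector DNA-binding domain fused to FokI. Because FokI cleaves as a dimer, this left monomer is meant to be co-expressed with a matching right-hand TALEN that binds the opposite strand nearby, producing a double-strand break in the intervening spacer. The construct comes from a collection made by the FLASH high-throughput TALEN assembly method, and eGFP-targeted nucleases of this kind are typically used to measure activity by disruption of an eGFP reporter in human cells. The depositor notes that the repetitive TAL array is prone to recombination and recommends verifying plasmid integrity by diagnostic digest. The species is listed as human, although the target is eGFP.
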