Addgene plasmid #39410: TAL2052
Depositing lab: Keith Joung. Depositing organization: Massachusetts General Hospital. Publication: FLASH assembly of TALENs for high-throughput genome editing. Reyon D, Tsai SQ, Khayter C, Foden JA, Sander JD, Joung JK. Nat Biotechnol. 2012 Apr 8. doi: 10.1038/nbt.2170. PubMed 22484455.
Backbone
  Vector backbone: JDS70
  Backbone manufacturer: Joung lab (Addgene Plasmid # 32285)
  Backbone size w/o insert (bp): 6447
  Vector type: Mammalian Expression ; T7
Growth in bacteria
  Bacterial resistance: Ampicillin, 100 μg/mL
  Growth temperature: 37°C
  Growth strain: XL1 Blue
  Copy number: High Copy
Gene/Insert
  Gene/Insert name: eGFP-TALEN-27-Left
  Species: H. sapiens (human)
  Insert size (bp): 1436
  Promoter: CMV
  Tag / fusion protein: 3X Flag (N terminal on backbone); WT FOKI (C terminal on backbone)
  Cloning method: Restriction Enzyme; 5′ cloning site BsmBI (destroyed during cloning); 3′ cloning site BsmBI (destroyed during cloning)
  Sequencing primers: 5′ CMV-F
Terms and licenses: Academic/Nonprofit Terms; Industry Terms: Not Available to Industry
Depositor comments: Target binding site: TGCCCATCCTGGTCGA To reduce the chance of recombination in this plasmid, do not grow in liquid culture for more than 12-14 hours. It is strongly recommended that users perform a diagnostic digest to verify this plasmid prior to use. For example, a double digest of the plasmid with BamHI and KpnI should result in two bands at 2.1kb and 5.8kb
How to cite: TAL2052 was a gift from Keith Joung (Addgene plasmid # 39410 ; http://n2t.net/addgene:39410 ; RRID:Addgene_39410)
